>Addgene plasmid #139980 | pCAG/GFP | addgene full sequence | sequence record 275779 | Addgene NGS Result
CATATGCCAAGTACGCCCCCTATTGACGTCAATGACGGTAAATGGCCCGCCTGGCATTATGCCCAGTACA
TGACCTTATGGGACTTTCCTACTTGGCAGTACATCTACGTATTAGTCATCGCTATTACCATGGTCGAGGT
GAGCCCCACGTTCTGCTTCACTCTCCCCATCTCCCCCCCCTCCCCACCCCCAATTTTGTATTTATTTATT
TTTTAATTATTTTGTGCAGCGATGGGGGCGGGGGGGGGGGGGGGGCGCGCGCCAGGCGGGGCGGGGCGGG
GCGAGGGGCGGGGCGGGGCGAGGCGGAGAGGTGCGGCGGCAGCCAATCAGAGCGGCGCGCTCCGAAAGTT
TCCTTTTATGGCGAGGCGGCGGCGGCGGCGGCCCTATAAAAAGCGAAGCGCGCGGCGGGCGGGAGTCGCT
GCGCGCTGCCTTCGCCCCGTGCCCCGCTCCGCCGCCGCCTCGCGCCGCCCGCCCCGGCTCTGACTGACCG
CGTTACTCCCACAGGTGAGCGGGCGGGACGGCCCTTCTCCTCCGGGCTGTAATTAGCGCTTGGTTTAATG
ACGGCTTGTTTCTTTTCTGTGGCTGCGTGAAAGCCTTGAGGGGCTCCGGGAGGGCCCTTTGTGCGGGGGG
AGCGGCTCGGGGCTGTCCGCGGGGGGACGGCTGCCTTCGGGGGGGACGGGGCAGGGCGGGGTTCGGCTTC
TGGCGTGTGACCGGCGGCTCTAGAGCCTCTGCTAACCATGTTCATGCCTTCTTCTTTTTCCTACAGCTCC
TGGGCAACGTGCTGGTTATTGTGCTGTCTCATCATTTTGGCAAAGAATTGGATCCCCGGGTACCGCTAGC
TCTCTGTTAAAGCAAGCAGGAGACGTGGAAGAAAACCCCGGTCCTGCCATGGTGAGCAAGGGCGAGGAGC
TGTTCACCGGGGTGGTGCCCATCCTGGTCGAGCTGGACGGCGACGTAAACGGCCACAAGTTCAGCGTGTC
CGGCGAGGGCGAGGGCGATGCCACCTACGGCAAGCTGACCCTGAAGTTCATCTGCACCACCGGCAAGCTG
CCCGTGCCCTGGCCCACCCTCGTGACCACCCTGACCTACGGCGTGCAGTGCTTCAGCCGCTACCCCGACC
ACATGAAGCAGCACGACTTCTTCAAGTCCACCATGCCCGAAGGCTACGTCCAGGAGCGCACCATCTTCTT
CAAGGACGACGGCAACTACAAGACCCGCGCCGAGGTGAAGTTCGAGGGCGACACCCTGGTGAACCGCATC
GAGCTGAAGGGCATCGACTTCAAGGAGGACGGCAACATCCTGGGGCACAAGCTGGAGTACAACTACAACA
GCCACAACGTCTATATCATGGCCGACAAGCAGAAGAACGGCATCAAGGTGAACTTCAAGATCCGCCACAA
CATCGAGGACGGCAGCGTGCAGCTCGCCGACCACTACCAGCAGAACACCCCCATCGGCGACGGCCCCGTG
CTGCTGCCCGACAACCACTACCTGAGCACCCAGTCCGCCCTGAGCAAAGACCCCAACGAGAAGCGCGATC
ACATGGTCCTGCTGGAGTTCGTGACCGCCGCCGGGATCACTCTCGGCATGGACGAGCTGTACAAGTAATA
AGCTCGCGTGGTACCTCTAGAGTCGACCCGGGCGGCCTCGAGGACGGGGTGAACTACGCCTGAGGATCCG
ATCTTTTTCCCTCTGCCAAAAATTATGGGGACATCATGAAGCCCCTTGAGCATCTGACTTCTGGCTAATA
AAGGGCGGCCGCTTCGAGCAGACATGATAAGATACATTGATGAGTTTGGACAAACCACAACTAGAATGCA
GTGAAAAAAATGCTTTATTTGTGAAATTTGTGATGCTATTGCTTTATTTGTAACCATTATAAGCTGCAAT
AAACAAGTTAACAACAACAATTGCATTCATTTTATGTTTCAGGTTCAGGGGGAGATGTGGGAGGTTTTTT
AAAGCAAGTAAAACCTCTACAAATGTGGTAAAATCGATAAGGATCTTCCTAGAGCATGGCTACGTAGATA
AGTAGCATGGCGGGTTAATCATTAACTACAAGGAACCCCTAGTGATGGAGTTGGCCACTCCCTCTCTGCG
CGCTCGCTCGCTCACTGAGGCCGGGCGACCAAAGGTCGCCCGACGCCCGGGCTTTGCCCGGGCGGCCTCA
GTGAGCGAGCGAGCGCGCAGCTGCATTAATGAATCGGCCAACGCGCGGGGAGAGGCGGTTTGCGTATTGG
GCGCTCTTCCGCTTCCTCGCTCACTGACTCGCTGCGCTCGGTCGTTCGGCTGCGGCGAGCGGTATCAGCT
CACTCAAAGGCGGTAATACGGTTATCCACAGAATCAGGGGATAACGCAGGAAAGAACATGTGAGCAAAAG
GCCAGCAAAAGGCCAGGAACCGTAAAAAGGCCGCGTTGCTGGCGTTTTTCCATAGGCTCCGCCCCCCTGA
CGAGCATCACAAAAATCGACGCTCAAGTCAGAGGTGGCGAAACCCGACAGGACTATAAAGATACCAGGCG
TTTCCCCCTGGAAGCTCCCTCGTGCGCTCTCCTGTTCCGACCCTGCCGCTTACCGGATACCTGTCCGCCT
TTCTCCCTTCGGGAAGCGTGGCGCTTTCTCATAGCTCACGCTGTAGGTATCTCAGTTCGGTGTAGGTCGT
TCGCTCCAAGCTGGGCTGTGTGCACGAACCCCCCGTTCAGCCCGACCGCTGCGCCTTATCCGGTAACTAT
CGTCTTGAGTCCAACCCGGTAAGACACGACTTATCGCCACTGGCAGCAGCCACTGGTAACAGGATTAGCA
GAGCGAGGTATGTAGGCGGTGCTACAGAGTTCTTGAAGTGGTGGCCTAACTACGGCTACACTAGAAGAAC
AGTATTTGGTATCTGCGCTCTGCTGAAGCCAGTTACCTTCGGAAAAAGAGTTGGTAGCTCTTGATCCGGC
AAACAAACCACCGCTGGTAGCGGTGGTTTTTTTGTTTGCAAGCAGCAGATTACGCGCAGAAAAAAAGGAT
CTCAAGAAGATCCTTTGATCTTTTCTACGGGGTCTGACGCTCAGTGGAACGAAAACTCACGTTAAGGGAT
TTTGGTCATGAGATTATCAAAAAGGATCTTCACCTAGATCCTTTTAAATTAAAAATGAAGTTTTAAATCA
ATCTAAAGTATATATGAGTAAACTTGGTCTGACAGTTACCAATGCTTAATCAGTGAGGCACCTATCTCAG
CGATCTGTCTATTTCGTTCATCCATAGTTGCCTGACTCCCCGTCGTGTAGATAACTACGATACGGGAGGG
CTTACCATCTGGCCCCAGTGCTGCAATGATACCGCGAGACCCACGCTCACCGGCTCCAGATTTATCAGCA
ATAAACCAGCCAGCCGGAAGGGCCGAGCGCAGAAGTGGTCCTGCAACTTTATCCGCCTCCATCCAGTCTA
TTAATTGTTGCCGGGAAGCTAGAGTAAGTAGTTCGCCAGTTAATAGTTTGCGCAACGTTGTTGCCATTGC
TACAGGCATCGTGGTGTCACGCTCGTCGTTTGGTATGGCTTCATTCAGCTCCGGTTCCCAACGATCAAGG
CGAGTTACATGATCCCCCATGTTGTGCAAAAAAGCGGTTAGCTCCTTCGGTCCTCCGATCGTTGTCAGAA
GTAAGTTGGCCGCAGTGTTATCACTCATGGTTATGGCAGCACTGCATAATTCTCTTACTGTCATGCCATC
CGTAAGATGCTTTTCTGTGACTGGTGAGTACTCAACCAAGTCATTCTGAGAATAGTGTATGCGGCGACCG
AGTTGCTCTTGCCCGGCGTCAATACGGGATAATACCGCGCCACATAGCAGAACTTTAAAAGTGCTCATCA
TTGGAAAACGTTCTTCGGGGCGAAAACTCTCAAGGATCTTACCGCTGTTGAGATCCAGTTCGATGTAACC
CACTCGTGCACCCAACTGATCTTCAGCATCTTTTACTTTCACCAGCGTTTCTGGGTGAGCAAAAACAGGA
AGGCAAAATGCCGCAAAAAAGGGAATAAGGGCGACACGGAAATGTTGAATACTCATACTCTTCCTTTTTC
AATATTATTGAAGCATTTATCAGGGTTATTGTCTCATGAGCGGATACATATTTGAATGTATTTAGAAAAA
TAAACAAATAGGGGTTCCGCGCACATTTCCCCGAAAAGTGCCACCTAAATTGTAAGCGTTAATATTTTGT
TAAAATTCGCGTTAAATTTTTGTTAAATCAGCTCATTTTTTAACCAATAGGCCGAAATCGGCAAAATCCC
TTATAAATCAAAAGAATAGACCGAGATAGGGT
[37 nt withheld, positions 4303-4339]
AAAGAACGTGGACTCCAACGTCAAAGG
[49 nt withheld, positions 4367-4415]
T
[91 nt withheld, positions 4417-4507]
G
[124 nt withheld, positions 4509-4632]
CCCATTCGCCATTCAGGCTGCGCAACTGTTGGGAAGGGCGATCGGTGCGGGCCTCTTCGCTATTACGCCA
GCTGCGCGCTCGCTCGCTCACTGAGGCCGCCCGGGCAAAGCCCGGGCGTCGGGCGACCTTTGGTCGCCCG
GCCTCAGTGAGCGAGCGAGCGCGCAGAGAGGGAGTGGCCAACTCCATCACTAGGGGTTCCTTGTAGTTAA
TGATTAACCCGCCATGCTACTTATCTACGTAGCCATGCTCTAGGAAGAGTACCATTGACGTCAATAATGA
CGTATGTTCCCATAGTAACGCCAATAGGGACTTTCCATTGACGTCAATGGGTGGAGTATTTACGGTAAAC
TGCCCACTTGGCAGTACATCAAGTGTAT
Features (pLannotate 1.2.2; 17 found; start..end, strand, type, name):
    134..411     +  promoter       chicken β-actin promoter: No description available
    412..547     +  intron         hybrid intron (fragment): hybrid between chicken β-actin (CBA) and minute virus of mice (MMV) introns (Gray et al., 2011)
    636..766     +  intron         chimeric intron (fragment): chimera between introns from chicken β-actin and rabbit β-globin
    770..841     +  CDS            HBB (fragment): HBB_COLGU - Experimental evidence at transcript level: Swiss-Prot protein existence level 2. Involved in oxygen transport from the lung to the various peripheral tissues. From Colobus guereza (Mantled guereza) (Eastern black-and-white colobus monkey).
    840..885     +  CDS            P2A (fragment): 2A peptide from porcine teschovirus-1 polyprotein Eukaryotic ribosomes fail to insert a peptide bond between the Gly and Pro residues, yielding separate polypeptides.
    889..1608    +  CDS            EGFP: the original enhanced GFP (Yang et al., 1996) mammalian codon-optimized
   1778..1899    -  polyA_signal   SV40 poly(A) signal: SV40 polyadenylation signal
   1922..1990    -  CDS            large T antigen (fragment): large T antigen from SV40 (simian virus 40)
   2061..2194    +  repeat_region  AAV2 ITR: inverted terminal repeat of adeno-associated virus serotype 2 inverted
   2188..2244    -  CDS            lacI (fragment): lac repressor; lacI; The lac repressor binds to the lac operator to inhibit transcription in E. coli. This inhibition can be relieved by adding lactose or isopropyl-β-D-thiogalactopyranoside (IPTG).
   2427..3015    -  rep_origin     ori: high-copy-number ColE1/pMB1/pBR322/pUC origin of replication
   3186..4046    -  CDS            AmpR: β-lactamase; bla; confers resistance to ampicillin, carbenicillin, and related antibiotics
   4047..4151    -  promoter       AmpR promoter: bla
   4204..4632    -  rep_origin     f1 ori (sequence partly withheld): f1 bacteriophage origin of replication; arrow indicates direction of (+) strand synthesis
   4637..4706    -  CDS            lacZα (fragment): LacZα fragment of β-galactosidase; lacZ fragment
   4701..4833    -  repeat_region  AAV2 ITR (fragment): inverted terminal repeat of adeno-associated virus serotype 2 inverted
   4894..132     +  enhancer       CMV enhancer (fragment) (across the origin): human cytomegalovirus immediate early enhancer
