[The description below was written by a language model from this plasmid's Addgene catalogue record and pLannotate feature annotations shown in this document.]
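Description:
pCAG/GFP is an AAV transfer (cis) plasmid built on a Penn Vector Core backbone that originally carried a cTnT-driven EGFP cassette; here the reporter is placed under the CAG promoter instead. The plasmid is maintained in E. coli through a high-copy ColE1/pUC-type origin and selected with ampicillin via the β-lactamase gene. An f1 phage origin is also present. The recombination-deficient growth strain recorded is consistent with the need to keep the repeat-rich ITRs intact. The catalogue lists a total size of 5,124 bp, while the sequenced record behind the feature table is 5,010 nt, a small discrepancy the record does not explain.

The expression cassette lies between two AAV2 inverted terminal repeats, which are the cis elements needed for replication and packaging of the intervening DNA into AAV capsids when rep, cap and helper functions are supplied in trans. Within the ITRs, the annotation shows the components of CAG: a CMV enhancer fragment, the chicken β-actin promoter, and chicken β-actin/rabbit β-globin chimeric intron sequence, giving strong, broadly active expression in mammalian cells. This drives mammalian codon-optimized EGFP, inserted between NheI and NotI sites, followed by an SV40 polyadenylation signal. The automated annotation also reports short β-globin and P2A fragments just upstream of EGFP; these may be cloning remnants or intron-derived matches, and the record does not assign them a function. The small lacI, lacZα and large T antigen hits are likewise backbone or polyA-region remnants.

The construct serves to produce GFP-expressing recombinant AAV, and was deposited with a study of AAV gene therapy in a mouse model of Barth syndrome, where such a vector would plausibly act as a reporter or control.
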