Addgene plasmid #139980: pCAG/GFP
Purpose: expresses GFP under the promoter of CAG. Transgene flanked by AAV2 ITR
Depositing lab: William Pu. Depositing organization: Boston Children's Hospital. Publication: AAV Gene Therapy Prevents and Reverses Heart Failure in A Murine Knockout Model of Barth Syndrome. Wang S, Li Y, Xu Y, Ma Q, Lin Z, Schlame M, Bezzerides VJ, Strathdee D, Pu WT. Circ Res. 2020 Mar 9. doi: 10.1161/CIRCRESAHA.119.315956. PubMed 32146862.
Backbone
  Vector backbone: AAV2/9.cTnT.PI.EGFP.RBG
  Backbone manufacturer: Penn Vector Core
  Backbone size w/o insert (bp): 4405
  Total vector size (bp): 5124
  Vector type: AAV
Growth in bacteria
  Bacterial resistance: Ampicillin, 100 μg/mL
  Growth temperature: 37°C
  Growth strain: NEB Stable
  Copy number: High Copy
Gene/Insert
  Gene/Insert name: Green fluorescent protein
  Insert size (bp): 717
  Promoter: CAG
  Cloning method: Restriction Enzyme; 5′ cloning site NHEI (not destroyed); 3′ cloning site NOTI (not destroyed)
  Sequencing primers: 5′ GTTAAAGCAAGCAGGAGACGT
Terms and licenses: Academic/Nonprofit Terms; Industry Terms: Not Available to Industry
How to cite: pCAG/GFP was a gift from William Pu (Addgene plasmid # 139980 ; http://n2t.net/addgene:139980 ; RRID:Addgene_139980)
